Addgene plasmid #75217: Human NCKX6-FlagTag (pcDNA3.1+)
Purpose: Mammalian expression of SLC8B1
Depositing lab: Jonathan Lytton. Depositing organization: University of Calgary. Publication: Molecular cloning of a sixth member of the K+-dependent Na+/Ca2+ exchanger gene family, NCKX6. Cai X, Lytton J. J Biol Chem. 2004 Feb 13;279(7):5867-76. Epub 2003 Nov 18. 10.1074/jbc.M310908200 PubMed 14625281.
Backbone
  Vector backbone: pcDNA3.1+
  Vector type: Mammalian Expression
  Selectable markers: Neomycin (select with G418)
Growth in bacteria
  Bacterial resistance: Ampicillin, 100 μg/mL
  Growth temperature: 37°C
  Growth strain: DH5alpha
  Copy number: High Copy
Gene/Insert
  Gene/Insert name: SLC8B1 (alt name: NCKX6/NCLX)
  Species: H. sapiens (human)
  Entrez Gene: SLC8B1 (a.k.a. NCKX6, NCLX, SLC24A6)
  Promoter: CMV
  Tag / fusion protein: FLAG
  Cloning method: Unknown
  Sequencing primers: 5′ CMV-F; 3′ BGH-rev
Terms and licenses: Academic/Nonprofit Terms; Industry Terms: Not Available to Industry
Depositor comments: FLAG tag is inserted internal to the protein coding region, as annotated in the annotated sequence file.
How to cite: Human NCKX6-FlagTag (pcDNA3.1+) was a gift from Jonathan Lytton (Addgene plasmid # 75217 ; http://n2t.net/addgene:75217 ; RRID:Addgene_75217)
