[The description below was written by a language model from this plasmid's Addgene catalogue record and pLannotate feature annotations shown in this document.]
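Description:
Human NCKX6-FlagTag (pcDNA3.1+) is a 7.2 kb mammalian expression plasmid built on the pcDNA3.1+ backbone. It carries the human SLC8B1 coding sequence, also known as NCKX6, NCLX or SLC24A6, a member of the K+-dependent Na+/Ca2+ exchanger gene family. In bacteria the plasmid replicates from a high-copy ColE1/pUC-type origin and is selected through the β-lactamase (AmpR) gene, which is driven by its own promoter. An f1 origin is also present and would permit single-stranded DNA production. For mammalian cells, an SV40 enhancer/early promoter drives the neomycin phosphotransferase gene, followed by an SV40 polyadenylation signal, so stable transfectants can be selected with G418.

The expression cassette places the SLC8B1 open reading frame downstream of the human cytomegalovirus immediate-early enhancer and promoter, and transcripts are terminated by the bovine growth hormone polyadenylation signal. A T7 promoter sits between the CMV promoter and the insert and could support in vitro transcription of the coding strand. According to the depositor, the FLAG epitope is inserted internally within the protein-coding region rather than at either terminus. The automated feature table does not call it as a separate feature, so its exact position is not given here. Several short annotations are small partial matches typical of automated annotation of this backbone rather than functional parts. These include the fragments of an HIV-1 LTR, ble, lacI, bom and a pBluescript polylinker, along with the lac promoter/operator remnants. The cloning method is not recorded. The construct is intended for transient or stable expression of epitope-tagged human SLC8B1 in mammalian cells, with the FLAG tag allowing antibody-based detection of the exchanger.
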