Features (pLannotate 1.2.2; 21 found; start..end, strand, type, name):
     36..80      -  misc_feature   bom (fragment): basis of mobility region from pBR322
    235..614     +  enhancer       CMV enhancer: human cytomegalovirus immediate early enhancer
    615..818     +  promoter       CMV promoter: human cytomegalovirus (CMV) immediate early promoter
    814..847     +  LTR            5' LTR (truncated) (fragment): truncated 5' long terminal repeat (LTR) from HIV-1
    863..881     +  promoter       T7 promoter: promoter for bacteriophage T7 RNA polymerase
    920..2695    +  CDS            SLC8B1: NCLX_HUMAN - Also known as NCKX6 From Homo sapiens (Human).
   2731..2770    -  misc_feature   MCS (fragment): pBluescript multiple cloning site
   2801..3025    +  polyA_signal   bGH poly(A) signal: bovine growth hormone polyadenylation signal
   3029..3050    +  promoter       SV40 promoter (fragment): SV40 enhancer and early promoter
   3071..3499    +  rep_origin     f1 ori (sequence partly withheld): f1 bacteriophage origin of replication; arrow indicates direction of (+) strand synthesis
   3513..3843    +  promoter       SV40 promoter: SV40 enhancer and early promoter
   3910..4701    +  CDS            neo: KKA2_KLEPN - Also known as kan, nptII. Experimental evidence at protein level: Swiss-Prot protein existence level 1. Resistance to kanamycin, neomycin, paromomycin, ribostamycin, butirosin and gentamicin B. From Klebsiella pneumoniae.
   4725..4883    +  CDS            ble (fragment): BLE_KLEPN - Experimental evidence at protein level: Swiss-Prot protein existence level 1. Binding protein with a strong affinity to the bleomycin family of antibiotics. Binds to CL990; an antimitotic-antibiotic compound. From Klebsiella pneumoniae.
   4878..4999    +  polyA_signal   SV40 poly(A) signal: SV40 polyadenylation signal
   5072..5088    -  protein_bind   lac operator: The lac repressor binds to the lac operator to inhibit transcription in E. coli. This inhibition can be relieved by adding lactose or isopropyl-β-D-thiogalactopyranoside (IPTG). lac repressor encoded by lacI
   5096..5126    -  promoter       lac promoter: promoter for the E. coli lac operon
   5141..5162    -  protein_bind   CAP binding site: CAP binding activates transcription in the presence of cAMP. E. coli catabolite activator protein
   5175..5267    -  CDS            lacI (fragment): lac repressor; lacI; The lac repressor binds to the lac operator to inhibit transcription in E. coli. This inhibition can be relieved by adding lactose or isopropyl-β-D-thiogalactopyranoside (IPTG).
   5450..6038    -  rep_origin     ori: high-copy-number ColE1/pMB1/pBR322/pUC origin of replication
   6209..7069    -  CDS            AmpR: β-lactamase; bla; confers resistance to ampicillin, carbenicillin, and related antibiotics
   7070..7174    -  promoter       AmpR promoter: bla
>Addgene plasmid #75217 | Human NCKX6-FlagTag (pcDNA3.1+) | depositor full sequence | sequence record 142866 | Human NCKX6-FlagTag (pcDNA3.1+) sequence 7205 bps
GACGGATCGGGAGATCTCCCGATCCCCTATGGTCGACTCTCAGTACAATCTGCTCTGATGCCGCATAGTT
AAGCCAGTATCTGCTCCCTGCTTGTGTGTTGGAGGTCGCTGAGTAGTGCGCGAGCAAAATTTAAGCTACA
ACAAGGCAAGGCTTGACCGACAATTGCATGAAGAATCTGCTTAGGGTTAGGCGTTTTGCGCTGCTTCGCG
ATGTACGGGCCAGATATACGCGTTGACATTGATTATTGACTAGTTATTAATAGTAATCAATTACGGGGTC
ATTAGTTCATAGCCCATATATGGAGTTCCGCGTTACATAACTTACGGTAAATGGCCCGCCTGGCTGACCG
CCCAACGACCCCCGCCCATTGACGTCAATAATGACGTATGTTCCCATAGTAACGCCAATAGGGACTTTCC
ATTGACGTCAATGGGTGGACTATTTACGGTAAACTGCCCACTTGGCAGTACATCAAGTGTATCATATGCC
AAGTACGCCCCCTATTGACGTCAATGACGGTAAATGGCCCGCCTGGCATTATGCCCAGTACATGACCTTA
TGGGACTTTCCTACTTGGCAGTACATCTACGTATTAGTCATCGCTATTACCATGGTGATGCGGTTTTGGC
AGTACATCAATGGGCGTGGATAGCGGTTTGACTCACGGGGATTTCCAAGTCTCCACCCCATTGACGTCAA
TGGGAGTTTGTTTTGGCACCAAAATCAACGGGACTTTCCAAAATGTCGTAACAACTCCGCCCCATTGACG
CAAATGGGCGGTAGGCGTGTACGGTGGGAGGTCTATATAAGCAGAGCTCTCTGGCTAACTAGAGAACCCA
CTGCTTACTGGCTTATCGAAATTAATACGACTCACTATAGGGAGACCCAAGCTGGCTAGCGTTTAAACTT
AAGCTTGATATGGCCGGCAGAAGGCTGAATCTGCGCTGGGCACTGAGTGTGCTTTGTGTGCTGCTAATGG
CGGAGACAGTGTCTGGGACTAGGGGCTCGTCTACAGGAGCTCACATTAGCCCCCAGTTTCCAGCTTCAGG
TGTGAACCAGACCCCCGTGGTAGACTGCCGCAAGGTGTGTGGCCTGAATGTCTCTGACCGCTGTGACTTC
ATCCGGACCAACCCTGACTGCCACAGTGATGGGGACTACAAGGACGACGATGACAAGGGGTACCTGGACT
ACCTGGAAGGCATCTTCTGCCACTTCCCTCCCAGCCTCCTCCCTCTGGCTGTCACTCTCTACGTTTCCTG
GCTGCTCTACCTGTTTCTGATTCTGGGAGTCACCGCAGCCAAGTTTTTCTGCCCCAACTTGTCGGCCATT
TCTACCACACTGAAGCTCTCCCACAACGTGGCAGGCGTCACCTTCCTGGCATTTGGGAATGGTGCACCTG
ACATCTTCAGTGCCCTGGTGGCCTTCTCTGACCCGCACACAGCCGGCCTGGCCCTTGGGGCACTGTTTGG
CGCTGGCGTGCTGGTTACCACAGTGGTGGCCGGAGGCATTACCATCCTACACCCCTTCATGGCTGCCTCC
AGGCCCTTCTTCAGGGACATCGTTTTCTACATGGTGGCTGTGTTCCTGACCTTCCTCATGCTCTTCCGTG
GCAGGGTCACCCTGGCATGGGCTCTGGGTTACCTGGGCTTGTATGTGTTCTATGTGGTCACTGTGATTCT
CTGCACCTGGATCTACCAACGGCAACGGAGAGGATCTCTGTTCTGCCCCATGCCAGTTACTCCAGAGATC
CTCTCAGACTCCGAGGAGGACCGGGTATCTTCTAATACCAACAGCTATGACTACGGTGATGAGTACCGGC
CGCTGTTCTTCTACCAGGAGACCACGGCTCAGATCCTGGTCCGGGCCCTCAATCCCCTGGATTACATGAA
GTGGAGAAGGAAATCAGCATACTGGAAAGCCCTCAAGGTGTTCAAGCTGCCTGTGGAGTTCCTGCTGCTC
CTCACAGTCCCCGTCGTGGACCCGGACAAGGATGACCAGAACTGGAAACGGCCCCTCAACTGTCTGCATC
TGGTTATCAGCCCCCTGGTTGTGGTCCTGACCCTGCAGTCGGGGACCTATGGTGTCTATGAGATAGGCGG
CCTCGTTCCCGTCTGGGTCGTGGTGGTGATCGCAGGCACAGCCTTGGCTTCAGTGACCTTTTTTGCCACA
TCTGACAGCCAGCCCCCCAGGCTTCACTGGCTCTTTGCTTTCCTGGGCTTTCTGACCAGCGCCCTGTGGA
TCAACGCGGCCGCCACAGAGGTGGTGAACATCTTGCGGTCCCTGGGTGTGGTCTTCCGGCTGAGCAACAC
TGTGCTGGGGCTCACGCTGCTGGCCTGGGGGAACAGCATTGGAGATGCCTTCTCGGATTTCACACTGGCT
CGCCAGGGCTACCCACGGATGGCGTTCTCCGCCTGCTTTGGCGGCATCATCTTCAACATCCTCGTGGGTG
TGGGGCTGGGCTGCCTGCTCCAGATCTCCCGAAGCCACACAGAAGTGAAGCTGGAGCCAGACGGACTGCT
GGTGTGGGTCCTGGCAGGCGCCCTGGGGCTCAGCCTCGTCTTCTCCCTGGTCTCAGTCCCATTGCAGTGC
TTCCAGCTCAGCAGAGTCTATGGCTTCTGCCTGCTCCTCTTCTACCTGAACTTCCTTGTCGTGGCCCTCC
TCACTGAATTTGGAGTGATTCACCTGAAAAGCATGTGACTGAAGCCGCTTAGTGCTGTGGCCTCACTGCA
ATCGAATTCCTGCAGCCCGGGGGATCCACTAGTTCTAGAGGGCCCGTTTAAACCCGCTGATCAGCCTCGA
CTGTGCCTTCTAGTTGCCAGCCATCTGTTGTTTGCCCCTCCCCCGTGCCTTCCTTGACCCTGGAAGGTGC
CACTCCCACTGTCCTTTCCTAATAAAATGAGGAAATTGCATCGCATTGTCTGAGTAGGTGTCATTCTATT
CTGGGGGGTGGGGTGGGGCAGGACAGCAAGGGGGAGGATTGGGAAGACAATAGCAGGCATGCTGGGGATG
CGGTGGGCTCTATGGCTTCTGAGGCGGAAAGAACCAGCTGGGGCTCTAGGGGGTATCCCC
[124 nt withheld, positions 3071-3194]
C
[32 nt withheld, positions 3196-3227]
CA
[57 nt withheld, positions 3230-3286]
A
[49 nt withheld, positions 3288-3336]
CCTTTGACGTTGGAGTCCACGTTCTTT
[37 nt withheld, positions 3364-3400]
ACCCTATCTCGGTCTATTCTTTTGATTTATAAGGGATTTTGGGGATTTCGGCCTATTGGTTAAAAAATGA
GCTGATTTAACAAAAATTTAACGCGAATTAATTCTGTGGAATGTGTGTCAGTTAGGGTGTGGAAAGTCCC
CAGGCTCCCCAGGCAGGCAGAAGTATGCAAAGCATGCATCTCAATTAGTCAGCAACCAGGTGTGGAAAGT
CCCCAGGCTCCCCAGCAGGCAGAAGTATGCAAAGCATGCATCTCAATTAGTCAGCAACCATAGTCCCGCC
CCTAACTCCGCCCATCCCGCCCCTAACTCCGCCCAGTTCCGCCCATTCTCCGCCCCATGGCTGACTAATT
TTTTTTATTTATGCAGAGGCCGAGGCCGCCTCTGCCTCTGAGCTATTCCAGAAGTAGTGAGGAGGCTTTT
TTGGAGGCCTAGGCTTTTGCAAAAAGCTCCCGGGAGCTTGTATATCCATTTTCGGATCTGATCAAGAGAC
AGGATGAGGATCGTTTCGCATGATTGAACAAGATGGATTGCACGCAGGTTCTCCGGCCGCTTGGGTGGAG
AGGCTATTCGGCTATGACTGGGCACAACAGACAATCGGCTGCTCTGATGCCGCCGTGTTCCGGCTGTCAG
CGCAGGGGCGCCCGGTTCTTTTTGTCAAGACCGACCTGTCCGGTGCCCTGAATGAACTGCAGGACGAGGC
AGCGCGGCTATCGTGGCTGGCCACGACGGGCGTTCCTTGCGCAGCTGTGCTCGACGTTGTCACTGAAGCG
GGAAGGGACTGGCTGCTATTGGGCGAAGTGCCGGGGCAGGATCTCCTGTCATCTCACCTTGCTCCTGCCG
AGAAAGTATCCATCATGGCTGATGCAATGCGGCGGCTGCATACGCTTGATCCGGCTACCTGCCCATTCGA
CCACCAAGCGAAACATCGCATCGAGCGAGCACGTACTCGGATGGAAGCCGGTCTTGTCGATCAGGATGAT
CTGGACGAAGAGCATCAGGGGCTCGCGCCAGCCGAACTGTTCGCCAGGCTCAAGGCGCGCATGCCCGACG
GCGAGGATCTCGTCGTGACCCATGGCGATGCCTGCTTGCCGAATATCATGGTGGAAAATGGCCGCTTTTC
TGGATTCATCGACTGTGGCCGGCTGGGTGTGGCGGACCGCTATCAGGACATAGCGTTGGCTACCCGTGAT
ATTGCTGAAGAGCTTGGCGGCGAATGGGCTGACCGCTTCCTCGTGCTTTACGGTATCGCCGCTCCCGATT
CGCAGCGCATCGCCTTCTATCGCCTTCTTGACGAGTTCTTCTGAGCGGGACTCTGGGGTTCGAAATGACC
GACCAAGCGACGCCCAACCTGCCATCACGAGATTTCGATTCCACCGCCGCCTTCTATGAAAGGTTGGGCT
TCGGAATCGTTTTCCGGGACGCCGGCTGGATGATCCTCCAGCGCGGGGATCTCATGCTGGAGTTCTTCGC
CCACCCCAACTTGTTTATTGCAGCTTATAATGGTTACAAATAAAGCAATAGCATCACAAATTTCACAAAT
AAAGCATTTTTTTCACTGCATTCTAGTTGTGGTTTGTCCAAACTCATCAATGTATCTTATCATGTCTGTA
TACCGTCGACCTCTAGCTAGAGCTTGGCGTAATCATGGTCATAGCTGTTTCCTGTGTGAAATTGTTATCC
GCTCACAATTCCACACAACATACGAGCCGGAAGCATAAAGTGTAAAGCCTGGGGTGCCTAATGAGTGAGC
TAACTCACATTAATTGCGTTGCGCTCACTGCCCGCTTTCCAGTCGGGAAACCTGTCGTGCCAGCTGCATT
AATGAATCGGCCAACGCGCGGGGAGAGGCGGTTTGCGTATTGGGCGCTCTTCCGCTTCCTCGCTCACTGA
CTCGCTGCGCTCGGTCGTTCGGCTGCGGCGAGCGGTATCAGCTCACTCAAAGGCGGTAATACGGTTATCC
ACAGAATCAGGGGATAACGCAGGAAAGAACATGTGAGCAAAAGGCCAGCAAAAGGCCAGGAACCGTAAAA
AGGCCGCGTTGCTGGCGTTTTTCCATAGGCTCCGCCCCCCTGACGAGCATCACAAAAATCGACGCTCAAG
TCAGAGGTGGCGAAACCCGACAGGACTATAAAGATACCAGGCGTTTCCCCCTGGAAGCTCCCTCGTGCGC
TCTCCTGTTCCGACCCTGCCGCTTACCGGATACCTGTCCGCCTTTCTCCCTTCGGGAAGCGTGGCGCTTT
CTCAATGCTCACGCTGTAGGTATCTCAGTTCGGTGTAGGTCGTTCGCTCCAAGCTGGGCTGTGTGCACGA
ACCCCCCGTTCAGCCCGACCGCTGCGCCTTATCCGGTAACTATCGTCTTGAGTCCAACCCGGTAAGACAC
GACTTATCGCCACTGGCAGCAGCCACTGGTAACAGGATTAGCAGAGCGAGGTATGTAGGCGGTGCTACAG
AGTTCTTGAAGTGGTGGCCTAACTACGGCTACACTAGAAGGACAGTATTTGGTATCTGCGCTCTGCTGAA
GCCAGTTACCTTCGGAAAAAGAGTTGGTAGCTCTTGATCCGGCAAACAAACCACCGCTGGTAGCGGTGGT
TTTTTTGTTTGCAAGCAGCAGATTACGCGCAGAAAAAAAGGATCTCAAGAAGATCCTTTGATCTTTTCTA
CGGGGTCTGACGCTCAGTGGAACGAAAACTCACGTTAAGGGATTTTGGTCATGAGATTATCAAAAAGGAT
CTTCACCTAGATCCTTTTAAATTAAAAATGAAGTTTTAAATCAATCTAAAGTATATATGAGTAAACTTGG
TCTGACAGTTACCAATGCTTAATCAGTGAGGCACCTATCTCAGCGATCTGTCTATTTCGTTCATCCATAG
TTGCCTGACTCCCCGTCGTGTAGATAACTACGATACGGGAGGGCTTACCATCTGGCCCCAGTGCTGCAAT
GATACCGCGAGACCCACGCTCACCGGCTCCAGATTTATCAGCAATAAACCAGCCAGCCGGAAGGGCCGAG
CGCAGAAGTGGTCCTGCAACTTTATCCGCCTCCATCCAGTCTATTAATTGTTGCCGGGAAGCTAGAGTAA
GTAGTTCGCCAGTTAATAGTTTGCGCAACGTTGTTGCCATTGCTACAGGCATCGTGGTGTCACGCTCGTC
GTTTGGTATGGCTTCATTCAGCTCCGGTTCCCAACGATCAAGGCGAGTTACATGATCCCCCATGTTGTGC
AAAAAAGCGGTTAGCTCCTTCGGTCCTCCGATCGTTGTCAGAAGTAAGTTGGCCGCAGTGTTATCACTCA
TGGTTATGGCAGCACTGCATAATTCTCTTACTGTCATGCCATCCGTAAGATGCTTTTCTGTGACTGGTGA
GTACTCAACCAAGTCATTCTGAGAATAGTGTATGCGGCGACCGAGTTGCTCTTGCCCGGCGTCAATACGG
GATAATACCGCGCCACATAGCAGAACTTTAAAAGTGCTCATCATTGGAAAACGTTCTTCGGGGCGAAAAC
TCTCAAGGATCTTACCGCTGTTGAGATCCAGTTCGATGTAACCCACTCGTGCACCCAACTGATCTTCAGC
ATCTTTTACTTTCACCAGCGTTTCTGGGTGAGCAAAAACAGGAAGGCAAAATGCCGCAAAAAAGGGAATA
AGGGCGACACGGAAATGTTGAATACTCATACTCTTCCTTTTTCAATATTATTGAAGCATTTATCAGGGTT
ATTGTCTCATGAGCGGATACATATTTGAATGTATTTAGAAAAATAAACAAATAGGGGTTCCGCGCACATT
TCCCCGAAAAGTGCCACCTGACGTC
