>Addgene plasmid #75217 | Human NCKX6-FlagTag (pcDNA3.1+) | addgene partial sequence | sequence record 147917 | CMV-F 5'-CGCAAATGGGCGGTAGGCGTG-3'
CAGAGCTCTCTGGCTAACTAGAGAACCCACTGCTTACTGGCTTATCGAAATTAATACGACTCACTATAGG
GAGACCCAAGCTGGCTAGCGTTTAAACTTAAGCTTGATATGGCCGGCAGAAGGCTGAATCTGCGCTGGGC
ACTGAGTGTGCTTTGTGTGCTGCTAATGGCGGAGACAGTGTCTGGGACTAGGGGCTCGTCTACAGGAGCT
CACATTAGCCCCCAGTTTCCAGCTTCAGGTGTGAACCAGACCCCCGTGGTAGACTGCCGCAAGGTGTGTG
GCCTGAATGTCTCTGACCGCTGTGACTTCATCCGGACCAACCCTGACTGCCACAGTGATGGGGACTACAA
GGACGACGATGACAAGGGGTACCTGGACTACCTGGAAGGCATCTTCTGCCACTTCCCTCCCAGCCTCCTC
CCTCTGGCTGTCACTCTCTACGTTTCCTGGCTGCTCTACCTGTTTCTGATTCTGGGAGTCACCGCAGCCA
AGTTTTTCTGCCCCAACTTGTCGGCCATTTCTACCACACTGAAGCTCTCCCACAACGTGGCAGGCGTCAC
CTTCCTGGCATTTGGGAATGGTGCACCTGACATCTTCAGTGCCCTGGTGGCCTTCTCTGACCCGCACACA
GCCGGCCTGGCCCTTGGGGCACTGTTTGGCGCTGGCGTGCTGGTTACCACAGTGGTGGCCGGAGGCATTA
CCATCCTACACCCCTTCATGGCTGCCTCCAGGCCCTTCTTCAGGGACATCGTTTTCTACATGGTGGCTGT
GTTCCTGACCTTCCTCATGCTCTTCCGTGGCAGGGTCACCCTGGCATGGGCTCTGGGTTACCTGGGCTTG
TATGTGTTCTATGTGGTCACTGTGATTCTCTGCACCTGGATCTACCAACGGCAACGGAGAGGATCTCTGT
TCTGCCCCATGCCAGTTACTCCAGAGATCCTCTCAGACTCCGAGGAGGACCGGGTATCTTCTAATACCAA
C
