>Addgene plasmid #75217 | Human NCKX6-FlagTag (pcDNA3.1+) | addgene partial sequence | sequence record 147920 | BGH-rev 5'-TAGAAGGCACAGTCGAGG-3'
TAGAACTAGTGGATCCCCCGGGCTGCAGGAATTCGATAGTGAGGCCACAGCACTAAGCGGCTTCAGTCAC
ATGCTTTTCAGGTGAATCACTCCAAATTCAGTGAGGAGGGCCACGACAAGGAAGTTCAGGTAGAAGAGGA
GCAGGCAGAAGCCATAGACTCTGCTGAGCTGGAAGCACTGCAATGGGACTGAGACCAGGGAGAAGACGAG
GCTGAGCCCCAGGGCGCCTGCCAGGACCCACACCAGCAGTCCGTCTGGCTCCAGCTTCACTTCTGTGTGG
CTTCGGGAGATCTGGAGCAGGCAGCCCAGCCCCACACCCACGAGGATGTTGAAGATGATGCCGCCAAAGC
AGGCGGAGAACGCCATCCGTGGGTAGCCCTGGCGAGCCAGTGTGAAATCCGAGAAGGCATCTCCAATGCT
GTTCCCCCAGGCCAGCAGCGTGAGCCCCAGCACAGTGTTGCTCAGCCGGAAGACCACACCCAGGGACCGC
AAGATGTTCACCACCTCTGTGGCGGCCGCGTTGATCCACAGGGCGCTGGTCAGAAAGCCCAGGAAAGCAA
AGAGCCAGTGAAGCCTGGGGGGCTGGCTGTCAGATGTGGCAAAAAAGGTCACTGAAGCCAAGGCTGTGCC
TGCGATCACCACCACGACCCAGACGGGAACGAGGCCGCCTATCTCATAGACACCATAGGTCCCCGACTGC
AGGGTCAGGACCACAACCAGGGGGCTGATAACCAGATGCAGACAGTTGAGGGGCCGTTTCCAGTTCTGGT
CATCCTTGTCCGGGTCCACGACGGGGACTGTGAGGAGCAGCAGGAACTCCACAGGCAGCTTGAACACCTT
GAGGGCTTTCCAGTATGCTGATTTCCTTCTCCACTTCATGTAATCCAGGGGATTGAGGGCCCGGACCAGG
ATCTGAGCCGTGGTCTCCTGGTAGAAGAACAGCGGCCGGTACTCATCACCGTAGTCATAGCTGTTGGTAT
TAGAAGATACCCGGTCCTCCTCGGAGTCTG
